>Addgene plasmid #192900 | pPB-cT3G-cERP2-NR2F2 | addgene full sequence | sequence record 377932 | Addgene NGS Result
AAGCTTGCCTATATAAGCAGAGCTCGTTTAGTGAACCGTCAGATCGCCTGGAGACGCCATCCACGCTGTT
TTGACCTCCATAGAAGACACCGGGACCGATCCAGCCTACCACAAGTTTGTACAAAAAAGCAGGCTCTCCG
CCACCATGGCAATGGTAGTCAGCACGTGGCGCGACCCCCAGGACGAGGTGCCCGGCTCACAGGGCAGCCA
GGCCTCGCAGGCGCCGCCCGTGCCCGGCCCGCCGCCCGGCGCCCCGCACACGCCACAGACGCCCGGCCAA
GGGGGCCCAGCCAGCACGCCAGCCCAGACGGCGGCCGGTGGCCAGGGCGGCCCTGGCGGCCCGGGTAGCG
ACAAGCAGCAGCAGCAGCAACACATCGAGTGCGTGGTGTGCGGAGACAAGTCGAGCGGCAAGCACTACGG
CCAGTTCACGTGCGAGGGCTGCAAGAGCTTCTTCAAGCGCAGCGTGCGGAGGAACCTGAGCTACACGTGC
CGCGCCAACCGGAACTGTCCCATCGACCAGCACCATCGCAACCAGTGCCAGTACTGCCGCCTCAAAAAGT
GCCTCAAAGTGGGCATGAGACGGGAAGCGGTGCAGAGGGGCAGGATGCCGCCGACCCAGCCGACCCACGG
GCAGTTCGCGCTGACCAACGGGGATCCCCTCAACTGCCACTCGTACCTGTCCGGATATATTTCCCTGCTG
TTGCGCGCGGAGCCCTATCCCACGTCGCGCTTCGGCAGCCAATGCATGCAGCCCAACAACATCATGGGTA
TCGAGAACATTTGCGAACTGGCCGCGAGGATGCTCTTCAGCGCCGTCGAGTGGGCCCGGAACATCCCCTT
CTTCCCCGACCTGCAGATCACGGACCAGGTGGCCCTGCTTCGCCTCACCTGGAGCGAGCTGTTTGTGTTG
AATGCGGCGCAGTGCTCCATGCCCCTCCACGTCGCCCCGCTCCTGGCCGCCGCCGGCCTGCATGCTTCGC
CCATGTCCGCCGACCGGGTGGTCGCCTTTATGGACCACATACGGATCTTCCAAGAGCAAGTGGAGAAGCT
CAAGGCGCTGCACGTTGACTCAGCCGAGTACAGCTGCCTCAAGGCCATAGTCCTGTTCACCTCAGATGCC
TGTGGTCTCTCTGATGTAGCCCATGTGGAAAGCTTGCAGGAAAAGTCTCAGTGTGCTTTGGAAGAATACG
TTAGGAGCCAGTACCCCAACCAGCCGACGAGATTCGGAAAGCTTTTGCTTCGCCTCCCTTCCCTCCGCAC
CGTCTCCTCCTCAGTCATAGAGCAATTGTTTTTCGTCCGTTTGGTAGGTAAAACCCCCATCGAAACCCTC
ATCCGGGATATGTTACTGTCCGGCAGCAGTTTTAACTGGCCGTATATGGCAATTCAATAACACCCAGCTT
TCTTGTACAAAGTGGTATACCCATACGATGTTCCAGATTACGCTTAGTAATGAGAAATACTCAGAAGATG
TCACTCACCATAGTCCGCAGTGAAAGATAAATGATCAGCTCTGTGAGAAATTGTCAGTTTTAGAGCTAGA
AATAGCAAGTAGGCCACTGAGCAAGAACTATGAATGAGATCTTTAGACATATTGCGGCCGCTTTCTCCGC
GATCCAGACATGATAAGATACATTGATGAGTTTGGACAAACCAAAACTAGAATGCAGTGAAAAAAATGCC
TTATTTGTGAAATTTGTGATGCTATTGCCTTATTTGTAACCATTATAAGCTGCAATAAACAAGTTATCTA
TAACAAGAAAATATATATATAATAAGTTATCACGTAAGTAGAACATGAAATAACAATATAATTATCGTAT
GAGTTAAATCTTAAAAGTCACGTAAAAGATAATCATGCGTCATTTTGACTCACGCGGTCGTTATAGTTCA
AAATCAGTGACACTTACCGCATTGACAAGCACGCCTCACGGGAGCTCCAAGCGGCGACTGAGATGTCCTA
AATGCACAGCGACGGATTCGCGCTATTTAGAAAGAGAGAGCAATATTTCAAGAATGCATGCGTCAATTTT
ACGCAGACTATCTTTCTAGGGTTAAGAATTCACTGGCCGTCGTTTTACAACGTCGTGACTGGGAAAACCC
TGGCGTTACCCAACTTAATCGCCTTGCAGCACATCCCCCTTTCGCCAGCTGGCGTAATAGCGAAGAGGCC
CGCACCGATCGCCCTTCCCAACAGTTGCGCAGCCTGAATGGCGAATGGCGCCTGATGCGGTATTTTCTCC
TTACGCATCTGTGCGGTATTTCACACCGCATATGGTGCACTCTCAGTACAATCTGCTCTGATGCCGCATA
GTTAAGCCAGCCCCGACACCCGCCAACACCCGCTGACGCGCCCTGACGGGCTTGTCTGCTCCCGGCATCC
GCTTACAGACAAGCTGTGACCATGTCTCCGGGAGCTGCATGTGTCAGAGGTTTTCACCGTCATCACCGAA
ACACGCGAGTTCGAAAGGGCCTCGTGATACGCCTATTTTTATAGGTTAATGTCATGATAATAATGGTTTC
TTAGACGTCAGGTGGCACTTTTCGGGGAAATGTGCGCGGAACCCCTATTTGTTTATTTTTCTAAATACAT
TCAAATATGTATCCGCTCATGAGACAATAACCCTGATAAATGCTTCAATAATATTGAAAAAGGAAGAGTA
TGAGTATTCAACATTTCCGTGTCGCCCTTATTCCCTTTTTTGCGGCATTTTGCCTTCCTGTTTTTGCTCA
CCCAGAAACGCTGGTGAAAGTAAAAGATGCTGAAGATCAGTTGGGTGCACGAGTGGGTTACATCGAACTG
GATCTCAACAGCGGTAAGATCCTTGAGAGTTTTCGCCCCGAAGAACGTTTTCCAATGATGAGCACTTTTA
AAGTTCTGCTATGTGGCGCGGTATTATCCCGTATTGACGCCGGGCAAGAGCAACTCGGTCGCCGCATACA
CTATTCTCAGAATGACTTGGTTGAGTACTCACCAGTCACAGAAAAGCATCTTACGGATGGCATGACAGTA
AGAGAATTATGCAGTGCTGCCATAACCATGAGTGATAACACTGCGGCCAACTTACTTCTGACAACGATCG
GAGGACCGAAGGAGCTAACCGCTTTTTTGCACAACATGGGGGATCATGTAACTCGCCTTGATCGTTGGGA
ACCGGAGCTGAATGAAGCCATACCAAACGACGAGCGTGACACCACGATGCCTGTAGCAATGGCAACAACG
TTGCGCAAACTATTAACTGGCGAACTACTTACTCTAGCTTCCCGGCAACAATTAATAGACTGGATGGAGG
CGGATAAAGTTGCAGGACCACTTCTGCGCTCGGCCCTTCCGGCTGGCTGGTTTATTGCTGATAAATCTGG
AGCCGGTGAGCGTGGTTCACGCGGTATCATTGCAGCACTGGGGCCAGATGGTAAGCCCTCCCGTATCGTA
GTTATCTACACGACGGGGAGTCAGGCAACTATGGATGAACGAAATAGACAGATCGCTGAGATAGGTGCCT
CACTGATTAAGCATTGGTAACTGTCAGACCAAGTTTACTCATATATACTTTAGATTGATTTAAAACTTCA
TTTTTAATTTAAAAGGATCTAGGTGAAGATCCTTTTTGATAATCTCATGACCAAAATCCCTTAACGTGAG
TTTTCGTTCCACTGAGCGTCAGACCCCGTAGAAAAGATCAAAGGATCTTCTTGAGATCCTTTTTTTCTGC
GCGTAATCTGCTGCTTGCAAACAAAAAAACCACCGCTACCAGCGGTGGTTTGTTTGCCGGATCAAGAGCT
ACCAACTCTTTTTCCGAAGGTAACTGGCTTCAGCAGAGCGCAGATACCAAATACTGTTCTTCTAGTGTAG
CCGTAGTTAGGCCACCACTTCAAGAACTCTGTAGCACCGCCTACATACCTCGCTCTGCTAATCCTGTTAC
CAGTGGCTGCTGCCAGTGGCGATAAGTCGTGTCTTACCGGGTTGGACTCAAGACGATAGTTACCGGATAA
GGCGCAGCGGTCGGGCTGAACGGGGGGTTCGTGCACACAGCCCAGCTTGGAGCGAACGACCTACACCGAA
CTGAGATACCTACAGCGTGAGCTATGAGAAAGCGCCACGCTTCCCGAAGGGAGAAAGGCGGACAGGTATC
CGGTAAGCGGCAGGGTCGGAACAGGAGAGCGCACGAGGGAGCTTCCAGGGGGAAACGCCTGGTATCTTTA
TAGTCCTGTCGGGTTTCGCCACCTCTGACTTGAGCGTCGATTTTTGTGATGCTCGTCAGGGGGGCGGAGC
CTATGGAAAAACGCCAGCAACGCGGCCTTTTTACGGTTCCTGGCCTTTTGCTGGCCTTTTGCTCACATGT
TCTTTCCTGCGTTATCCCCTGATTCTGTGGATAACCGTATTACCGCCTTTGAGTGAGCTGATACCGCTCG
CCGCAGCCGAACGACCGAGCGCAGCGAGTCAGTGAGCGAGGAAGCGGATGAGCGCCCAATACGCAAACCG
CCTCTCACCGCGCGTTGGCCGATTCATTAATGCAGCTGGCACGACAGGTTTCCCGACTGGAAAGCGGGCA
GTGAGCGCAACGCAAACCGCCTCTCCCCGCGCGTTGGCCGATTCATTAATGCAGCTGGCACGACAGGTTT
CCCGACTGGAAAGCGGGCAGTGAGCGCAACGCAATTAATGTGAGTTAGCTCACTCATTAGGCACCCCAGG
CTTTACACTTTATGCTTCCGGCTCGTATGTTGTGTGGAATTGTGAGCGGATAACAATTTCACACAGGAAA
CAGCTATGACCATGATTACGCCAAGGTCGACTTAACCCTAGAAAGATAATCATATTGTGACGTACGTTAA
AGATAATCATGCGTAAAATTGACGCATGTGTTTTATCGGTCTGTATATCGAGGTTTATTTATTAATTTGA
ATAGATATTAAGTTTTATTATATTTACACTTACATACTAATAATAAATTCAACAAACAATTTATTTATGT
TTATTTATTTATTAAAAAAAAACAAAAACTCAAAATTTCTTCTATAAAGTAACAAAACTTTTAGCAGTGA
AAAAAATGCTTTATTTGTGAAATTTGTGATGCTATTGCTTTATTTGTAACCATTATAAGCTGCAATAAAC
AAGTTAACAACAACAATTGCATTCATTTTATGTTTCAGGTTCAGGGGGAGGTGTGGGAGGTTTTTTAAAG
CAAGTAAAACCTCTACAAATGTGGTATGGCTGATTATGATCCTCTGGAGATTCATGCGCCAGGTTTTCTG
GTCATGCACCACGTTCGTGGGCCCTCAGGAACCTCCACGTCAGCGGTAACTGTGAAGCCCAGTCGCTCGT
AAAAAGGAAGATTCCGGGGAGCACTGGTTTCGAGGAACGCCGGCACGCCAGCCCGTTCCGCGGCCTCAAC
ACCAGGAAGAACGACAGCGCTTCCCAAACCTTTACCTTGGTGATCTGGGCTGACACCGACAGTGGCAAGA
AACCACGCAGGCTCCTTTGGTCTATGAGGAGCCAGCAAGCCCTCCATTTGCTGTTGTGCCGCCAACCTAC
TCCCTGACAGCTCGGCCATCCGCGGACCTATTTCCGCGAACACTGCGCCGGCTTCGACGCTTTCCGGAGT
AGTCCAGACCGCAACTGCGGCACCATCGTCCGCAACCCAAACTTTACCAATGTCCAGACCCACGCGCGTA
AGAAACAGCTCTTGCAACTCAGTTACCCTCTCTATGTGTCTGTCCGGATCTACGGTATGGCGGGTCGCTG
GATAATCTGCAAATGCTGCGGCAAGTGTTCGGACAGCCCGTGGTACATCGTCACGGGTAGCGAGCCTAAC
AGTGGGCTTATATTCCGTCATGGGGCCGGGGTTCTCCTCCACGTCGCCGGCCTGCTTCAGCAGGCTGAAG
TTGGTGGCGCCGCTGCCCCCGGGGAGCATGTCAAGGTCAAAATCGTCAAGAGCGTCAGCAGGCAGCATAT
CAAGGTCAAAGTCGTCAAGGGCATCGGCTGGGAGCATGTCTAAGTCAAAATCGTCAAGGGCGTCGGTCGG
CCCGCCGCTTTCGCACTTTAGCTGTTTCTCCAGGCCACATATGATTAGTTCCAGGCCGAAAAGGAAGGCA
GGTTCGGCTCCCTGCCGGTCGAACAGCTCAATTGCTTGTTTCAGAAGTGGGGGCATAGAATCGGTGGTAG
GTGTCTCTCTTTCCTCTTTTGCTACTTGATGCTCCTGTTCCTCCAATACGCAGCCCAGTGTAAAGTGGCC
CACGGCGGACAGAGCGTACAGTGCGTTCTCCAGGGAGAAGCCTTGCTGACACAGGAACGCGAGCTGATTT
TCCAGGGTTTCGTACTGTTTCTCTGTTGGGCGGGTGCCGAGATGCACTTTAGCCCCGTCACGATGTGAGA
GGAGAGCACAGCGGTATGACTTGGCGTTGTTCCGCAGAAAGTCTTGCCATGACTCGCCTTCCAGGGGGCA
GGAGTGGGTATGATGCCTGTCCAGCATCTCGATTGGCAGGGCATCGAGCAGGGCCCGCTTGTTCTTCACG
TGCCAGTACAGGGTAGGCTGCTCAACTCCCAGCTTTTGAGCGAGTTTCCTTGTCGTCAGGCCTTCGATAC
CGACTCCATTGAGTAATTCCAGAGCAGAGTTTATGACTTTGCTCTTGTCCAGTCTAGACATCTTATCGTC
ATCGTCTTTGTAATCCATGGTGGCGGATCCCGCGTCACGACACCTGTGTTCTGGCGGCAAACCCGTTGCG
AAAAAGAACGTTCACGGCGACTACTGCACTTATATACGGTTCTCCCCCACCCTCGGGAAAAAGGCGGAGC
CAGTACACGACATCACTTTCCCAGTTTACCCCGCGCCACCTTCTCTAGGCACCGGTTCAATTGCCGACCC
CTCCCCCCAACTTCTCGGGCACTGTGGGCCATGTGCGCTCTGCCCCATGGTAATAGCCATGACTAATACG
TAGATGTACTGCCAAGTAGGAAAGTGCCATAAGGTCATGTACTGGGCATAATGCCAGGCGGGCCATTTAC
CGTCATTGACGTCAATAGGGGGCGTACTTGGCATATGATACACTTGATGTACTGCCAAGTGGGCAGTTTA
CCGTAAATACTCCACCCATTGACGTCAATGGAAAGTGCCTATTGGCGTTACTATGGGAACATACGTCATT
ATTGACGTCAATGGGCGGGGGTCGTTGGGCGGTCAGCCAGGCGGGCCATTTACCGTAAGTTATGTAACGC
GGAACTCCATATATGGGCTATGAACTAATGACCCCGTAATTGATTACTATTAATAACTAGTCAATAATCA
ATGTCATAAGCTCTAATCGCATAATCGAGCTAAGAGCGATTAATATGCTTAGCTAGCTTAGCTAAGCTAG
ATTTCTCTATTCTCCCACAATATATAGCAGCTATTAGCTTAGCAGTCCGAATACGATCGTCCACGATCCA
TAAGCGTAACACATTTGAGTAGCGACTGACGGGCACCGGAGCCACTCGAGTGGAATTATCACCTCGAGTT
TACTCCCTATCAGTGATAGAGAACGTATGAAGAGTTTACTCCCTATCAGTGATAGAGAACGTATGCAGAC
TTTACTCCCTATCAGTGATAGAGAACGTATAAGGAGTTTACTCCCTATCAGTGATAGAGAACGTATGACC
AGTTTACTCCCTATCAGTGATAGAGAACGTATCTACAGTTTACTCCCTATCAGTGATAGAGAACGTATAT
CCAGTTTACTCCCTATCAGTGATAGAGAACGTAT
Features (pLannotate 1.2.2; 27 found; start..end, strand, type, name):
      7..53      +  promoter       TRE3GV promoter (fragment): 3rd-generation Tet-responsive promoter that can be activated by binding of Tet-On® 3G, optimized for retroviral and lentiviral vectors
    111..135     +  protein_bind   attB1: mutant version of attB; recombination site for the Gateway® BP reaction BP Clonase™
    146..1387    +  CDS            NR2F2: COT2_HUMAN - Also known as ARP1, TFCOUP2. Experimental evidence at protein level: Swiss-Prot protein existence level 1. Ligand-activated transcription factor. Activated by high concentrations of 9-cis-retinoic acid and all-trans-retinoic acid, but not by dexamethasone, cortisol or progesterone (in vitro). Regulation of the apolipoprotein A-I gene transcription. Binds to DNA site A. May be required to establish ovary identity during early gonad development (PubMed:29478779). From Homo sapiens (Human).
   1392..1416    -  protein_bind   attB2: mutant version of attB; recombination site for the Gateway® BP reaction BP Clonase™
   1418..1446    +  CDS            3xHA (fragment): three tandem HA epitope tags
   1484..1506    +  promoter       SNR52 promoter (fragment): promoter for the S. cerevisiae small nucleolar RNA gene SNR52
   1527..1550    +  misc_RNA       gRNA scaffold (fragment): guide RNA scaffold for the Streptococcus pyogenes CRISPR/Cas9 system
   1611..1745    -  polyA_signal   SV40 poly(A) signal: SV40 polyadenylation signal
   2058..2215    +  CDS            lacZα (fragment): LacZα fragment of β-galactosidase; lacZ fragment
   2221..2320    -  misc_feature   bom (fragment): basis of mobility region from pBR322
   2424..2459    -  CDS            rop (fragment): Rop protein, which maintains plasmids at low copy number; rop
   2555..2659    +  promoter       AmpR promoter: bla
   2660..3520    +  CDS            AmpR: β-lactamase; bla; confers resistance to ampicillin, carbenicillin, and related antibiotics
   3691..4279    +  rep_origin     ori: high-copy-number ColE1/pMB1/pBR322/pUC origin of replication
   4462..4554    +  CDS            lacI (fragment): lac repressor; lacI; The lac repressor binds to the lac operator to inhibit transcription in E. coli. This inhibition can be relieved by adding lactose or isopropyl-β-D-thiogalactopyranoside (IPTG).
   4560..4643    +  CDS            lacI (fragment): lac repressor; lacI; The lac repressor binds to the lac operator to inhibit transcription in E. coli. This inhibition can be relieved by adding lactose or isopropyl-β-D-thiogalactopyranoside (IPTG).
   4656..4677    +  protein_bind   CAP binding site: CAP binding activates transcription in the presence of cAMP. E. coli catabolite activator protein
   4692..4722    +  promoter       lac promoter: promoter for the E. coli lac operon
   4730..4746    +  protein_bind   lac operator: The lac repressor binds to the lac operator to inhibit transcription in E. coli. This inhibition can be relieved by adding lactose or isopropyl-β-D-thiogalactopyranoside (IPTG). lac repressor encoded by lacI
   5034..5115    -  polyA_signal   SV40 poly(A) signal: SV40 polyadenylation signal
   5138..5221    -  CDS            large T antigen (fragment): large T antigen from SV40 (simian virus 40)
   5235..5831    -  CDS            pac: PUAC_STRAD - Protein predicted: Swiss-Prot protein existence level 4. Detoxification of puromycin. From Streptomyces alboniger.
   5904..6014    -  CDS            VP48: 3 tandem repeats of the minimal activation domain of herpes simplex virus VP16 (Cheng et al., 2013)
   5944..6641    -  CDS            rtTA3 (fragment): reverse tetracycline transactivator 3 activates expression from Tet-responsive promoters in the presence of doxycycline
   6694..6905    -  promoter       EF-1α core promoter: core promoter for human elongation factor EF-1α
   6906..7285    -  enhancer       CMV enhancer: human cytomegalovirus immediate early enhancer
   7486..7734    +  promoter       TRE3GV promoter (fragment): 3rd-generation Tet-responsive promoter that can be activated by binding of Tet-On® 3G, optimized for retroviral and lentiviral vectors
