[The description below was written by a language model from this plasmid's Addgene catalogue record and pLannotate feature annotations shown in this document.]
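Description:
pPB-cT3G-cERP2-NR2F2 is a mammalian expression plasmid built as a piggyBac transposon vector, derived from the PB-CT3G-CERP2-MG backbone, for doxycycline-inducible expression of human NR2F2 (COUP-TFII). It is maintained in E. coli at high copy through a ColE1/pUC-type origin and selected with ampicillin via the β-lactamase gene. The remaining bacterial annotations (lacZα, lacI, rop and bom fragments, lac promoter/operator) are backbone remnants with no evident role in the design. The piggyBac terminal repeats themselves were not picked up in the feature table, so their positions cannot be given, although the catalogue entry describes the construct as a transposon vector.

The payload consists of two divergent expression units. In one, a third-generation Tet-responsive promoter (TRE3G with a minimal CMV promoter, annotated in two pieces because it spans the start of the circular sequence) drives the NR2F2 coding sequence. The insert was introduced by Gateway cloning and is flanked by attB1 and attB2 sites, with an SV40 polyadenylation signal downstream. Short matches between attB2 and the poly(A) signal (3xHA, SNR52 promoter, gRNA scaffold fragments) are too small to interpret confidently; the record calls the vector barcoded but does not say where the barcode lies. On the opposite strand, a CMV enhancer fused to the EF-1α core promoter constitutively drives a reverse tetracycline transactivator followed by puromycin N-acetyltransferase, ending in a second SV40 poly(A) signal. A single integrated cassette therefore supplies the transactivator, puromycin selection, and the inducible gene.

The associated work used transcription factor overexpression to direct human iPSCs toward ovarian granulosa-like cells. In that setting, the plasmid supports stable genomic integration, which for piggyBac vectors requires a separately provided transposase, followed by doxycycline-triggered NR2F2 induction.
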