Addgene plasmid #192900: pPB-cT3G-cERP2-NR2F2
Purpose: Barcoded piggybac transposon vector with Dox-inducible expression of NR2F2
Depositing lab: George Church. Depositing organization: Harvard Medical School. Publication: Directed differentiation of human iPSCs to functional ovarian granulosa-like cells via transcription factor overexpression. Pierson Smela MD, Kramme CC, Fortuna PRJ, Adams JL, Su R, Dong E, Kobayashi M, Brixi G, Kavirayuni VS, Tysinger E, Kohman RE, Shioda T, Chatterjee P, Church GM. Elife. 2023 Feb 21;12:e83291. doi: 10.7554/eLife.83291. PubMed 36803359.
Backbone
  Vector backbone: PB-CT3G-CERP2-MG
  Backbone manufacturer: George Church (Addgene plasmid # 175503)
  Backbone size w/o insert (bp): 6509
  Vector type: Mammalian Expression
  Selectable markers: Puromycin
Growth in bacteria
  Bacterial resistance: Ampicillin, 100 μg/mL
  Growth temperature: 37°C
  Growth strain: DH5alpha
  Copy number: High Copy
Gene/Insert
  Gene/Insert name: NR2F2
  Species: H. sapiens (human)
  Insert size (bp): 1258
  Entrez Gene: NR2F2 (a.k.a. ARP-1, ARP1, CHTD4, COUPTF2, COUPTFB, COUPTFII, NF-E3, SRXX5, SVP40, TFCOUP2)
  Promoter: TET3G-miniCMV
  Cloning method: Gateway Cloning
Terms and licenses: Academic/Nonprofit Terms; Industry Terms: Not Available to Industry
Depositor comments: Also expresses rTTA and puromycin acetyltransferase
How to cite: pPB-cT3G-cERP2-NR2F2 was a gift from George Church (Addgene plasmid # 192900 ; http://n2t.net/addgene:192900 ; RRID:Addgene_192900)
